>Addgene plasmid #225817 | pGLU_9 | addgene full sequence | sequence record 449879 | Addgene NGS Result
GTAAAACGACGGCCAGTCATGCATAATCCGCACGCATCTGGAATAAGGAAGTGCCATTCCGCCTGACCTT
AGCGTGCGAACAGCACGCTATTGTTGTATCATTACTCGCATCCATTCTCAGGCTGTCTCGTCTCGTCTCC
GAGCTCTTCAATGAGGAGTACGGCCAGCCTCGCAGAGCAGGATTCCCGTTGAGCACCGCCAGGTGCGAAT
AAGGGACAGTGAAGAAGGAACACCCGCTCGCGGGTGGGCCTACTTCACCTATCCTGCCCGGCTGACGCCG
TTGGATACACCAAGGAAAGTCTACACGAACCCTTTGGCAAAATCCTGTATATCGTGCGAAAAAGGATGGA
TATACCGAAAAAATCGCTATAATGACCCCGAAGCAGGGTTATGCAGCGGAAAAGTCGTTGGGATTGTCCT
GACCGAAGCGGGACAGGTCCACGAGCAGGCAATGCTTGTTGGGCATGGTGAGGTGGATGTCTTTCACTTC
CGGCACGCAGCCGAGGACTTTTTGCGCCATATCGTAAAGTGTGTGCTGAACGGATTCGCTTTCGTGTTCA
GCGAAAGAGGCGAGAAGGAGATTCCAAGCTTATTCAACATAGTTCCCTTCAAGAGCGATACAACGATTAT
AACGACCTTCCAATTTTTTGATACCATTTTGGTAGTACTCCTTCGGTTTTGCCTCAAAATAGGCCTCAGT
TTCGGCGATCACCTCTTCATTGCAGCCAAATTTTTTCCCTGCGAGCATCCTTTTGAGGTCTGAGAACAAG
AAAAAGTCGCTGGGGGCCAGATCTGGAGAATACGGCGGGTGGGGAAGCAATTCGAAGCCCAATTCATGAA
TTTTTGCCATCGTTCTCAATGACTTGTGGCACGGTGCGTTGTCTTGGTGGAACAACACTTTTTTCTTCTT
CATGTGGGGCCGTTTTGCCGCGATTTCGACCTTCAAACGCTCCAATAACGCCATATAATAGTCACTGTTG
ATGGTTTTTCCCTTCTCAAGATAATCGATAAAAATTATTCCATGCGCATCCCAAAAAACAGAGGCCATTA
CTTTGCCAGCGGACTTTTGAGTCTTTCCACGCTTCGGAGACGGTTCACCGGTCGCTGTCCACTCAGCCGA
CTGTCGATTGGACTCAGGAGTGTAGTGATGGAGCCATGTTTCATCCATTGTCACATATCGACGGAAAAAC
TCGGGTGTATTACGAGTTAACAGCTGCAAACACCGCTTAGAATCATCAACACGTCGTTGTTTTTGGTCAA
ATGTGAGCTCGCGCGGCACCCATTTCGCACAGAGCTTCCGCATATCCAAATATTGATGAATGATATGACC
AACACGTTCCTTTGATATCTTTAAGGCCTCTGCTATCTCGATCAACTTCATTTTACGGTCATTCAAAATC
ATTTTGTGGATTTTTTTGATGTTTTCGTCGGTAACCACCTCTTTCGGGCGTCCACTGCGTTCACCGTCCT
CCGTGCTCATTTCACCACGCTTGAATTTTGCATACCAATCAATTATTGTTGATTTCCCTGGGGCAGAGTC
CGGAAACTCATTATCAAGCCAAGTTTTTGCTTCCACTGTATTTTTTCCCTTCAGAAAACAGTATTTTATC
AAAACACGAAATTCCTTTTTTTCCATTGAGACCCAGTCGAAAGTGAAACGTGATTTCATGCGTCATTTTG
AACATTTTGTAAATCTTATTTAATAATGTGTGCGGCAATTCACATTTAATTTATGAATGTTTTCTTAACA
TCGCGGCAACTCAAGAAACGGCAGGTTCGGATCTTAGCTACTAGAGAAAGAGGAGAAATACTAGATGGTG
AGTAAGGGTGAAGCCGTGATTAAAGAGTTCATGCGCTTCAAAGTGCATATGGAGGGCTCAATGAACGGCC
ATGAATTTGAAATTGAAGGTGAAGGAGAAGGCCGTCCGTATGAGGGCACCCAGACCGCCAAACTGAAAGT
CACAAAGGGTGGCCCGCTGCCGTTTTCGTGGGATATTTTATCCCCTCAATTCATGTACGGCAGCCGGGCG
TTTATTAAACACCCGGCGGATATCCCGGATTACTATAAGCAATCTTTTCCAGAAGGCTTTAAATGGGAGC
GCGTGATGAATTTTGAAGACGGAGGTGCTGTTACCGTGACCCAGGACACGAGCTTAGAAGACGGTACCTT
GATCTATAAGGTAAAGCTGCGTGGTACCAATTTCCCGCCGGATGGGCCAGTTATGCAGAAAAAGACTATG
GGCTGGGAAGCATCGACGGAGCGTCTTTACCCCGAAGACGGCGTCCTGAAAGGCGATATTAAAATGGCCC
TGCGACTGAAAGACGGCGGTCGCTACCTTGCAGATTTCAAAACAACGTATAAAGCGAAAAAAGCGAAAAA
ACCTGTGCAGATGCCCGGGGCGTACAACGTTGATCGCAAACTAGATATCACTTCACACAACGAAGATTAC
ACGGTAGTCGAACAGTATGAACGTAGCGAGGGGCGCCATAGCACCGGAGGCATGGATGAACTCTATAAAT
AATTCAGCCAAAAAACTTAAGACCGCCGGTCTTGTCCACTACCTTGCAGTAATGCGGTGGACAGGATCGG
CGGTTTTCTTTTCTCTTCTCAAGACTGGGTCTCAAATGAACGAGAAAAATATAAAACACAGTCAAAACTT
TATTACTTCTAAGCATAATATCGACAAGATTATGACAAACATAAGATTAAATGAACATGATAATATCTTT
GAAATCGGCTCAGGAAAAGGCCATTTTACCCTTGAATTAGTAAAGAGGTGTAATTTCGTAACTGCCATTG
AAATAGACCATAAATTATGCAAAACTACAGAAAATAAACTTGTTGATCACGATAATTTCCAAGTTTTAAA
CAAGGATATATTGCAGTTTAAATTTCCTAAAAACCAATCCTATAAAATATATGGTAATATACCTTATAAC
ATAAGTACGGATATAATACGCAAAATTGTTTTTGATAGTATAGCTAATGAGATTTATTTAATCGTGGAAT
ACGGGTTTGCTAAAAGATTATTAAATACAAAACGCTCATTGGCATTACTTTTAATGGCAGAAGTTGATAT
TTCTATATTAAGTATGGTTCCAAGAGAATATTTTCATCCTAAACCTAAAGTGAATAGCTCACTTATCAGA
TTAAGTAGAAAAAAATCAAGAATATCACACAAAGATAAACAAAAGTATAATTATTTCGTTATGAAATGGG
TTAACAAAGAATACAAGAAAATATTTACAAAAAATCAATTTAACAATTCCTTAAAACATGCAGGAATTGA
CGATTTAAACAATATTAGCTTTGAACAATTCTTATCTCTTTTCAATAGCTATAAATTATTTAATAAGTAA
GCTTGTTAAGGGATGCATAAACTGCATCCCTTAACTTGTTTTTCGTGTGCCTATTTTTTGTGAATCGATT
ATGTCTTTTGCGCAGTCGGCTAGACCGGGGACTTATCATCCAACCTGTTACGCTAGCATGAAGAGCACCC
CAGGATACATAGATTACCACAACTCCGAGCCCTTCCACCTAGCGTGCTAACCACGCACGCTATTGTTGTA
TAGGCTAGGTGGAGGCTCAGTGATGATAAGTCTGCGATGGTGGATGCATGTGTCATGGTCATAGCTGTTT
CCTGTGTGAAATTGTTATCCGCTCAGAGGGCACAATCCTATTCCGCGCTATCCGACAATCTCCAAGACAT
TAGGTGGAGTTCAGTTCGGCGTATGGCATATGTCGCTGGAAAGAACATGTGAGCAAAAGGCCAGCAAAAG
GCCAGGAACCGTAAAAAGGCCGCGTTGCTGGCGTTACAGCTGGGCGCGCCCCATGTCAGCCGTTAAGTGT
TCCTGTGTCACTCAAAATTGCTTTGAGAGGCTCTAAGGGCTTCTCAGTGCGTTACATCCCTGGCTTGTTG
TCCACAACCGTTAAACCTTAAAGGCTTTAAAAGCCTTATATATTCTTTTTTTTCTTATAAAACTTAAAAC
CTTAGAGGCTATTTAAGTTGCTGATTTATATTAATTTTATTGTTCAAACATGAGAGCTTAGTACGTGAAA
CATGAGAGCTTAGTACGTTAGCCATGAGAGCTTAGTACGTTAGCCATGAGGGTTTAGTTCGTTAAACATG
AGAGCTTAGTACGTTAAACATGAGAGCTTAGTACGTGAAACATGAGAGCTTAGTACGTACTATCAACAGG
TTGAACTGCTGATCTTCAGATCGGCGCGCCGGCCGGCCGAAGATCCTTTGATCTTTTCTACGGGGTCTGA
CGCTCTATTCAACAAAGCCGCCGTCCCGTCAAGTCAGCGTAAATGGGTAGGGGGCTTCAAATCGTCCTCG
TGATACCAATTCGGAGCCTGCTTTTTTGTACAAACTTGTTGATAATGGCAATTCAAGGATCTTCACCTAG
ATCCTTTTAAATTAAAAATGAAGTTTTAAATCAATCTAAAGTATATATGAGTAAACTTGGTCTGACAGTT
ACCAATGCTTAATCAGTGAGGCACCTATCTCAGCGATCTGTCTATTTCGTTCATCCATAGTTGCCTGACT
CCCCGTCGTGTAGATAACTACGATACGGGAGGGCTTACCATCTGGCCCCAGTGCTGCAATGATACCGCGA
GAGCCACGCTCACCGGCTCCAGATTTATCAGCAATAAACCAGCCAGCCGGAAGGGCCGAGCGCAGAAGTG
GTCCTGCAACTTTATCCGCCTCCATCCAGTCTATTAATTGTTGCCGGGAAGCTAGAGTAAGTAGTTCGCC
AGTTAATAGTTTGCGCAACGTTGTTGCCATTGCTACAGGCATCGTGGTGTCACGCTCGTCGTTTGGTATG
GCTTCATTCAGCTCCGGTTCCCAACGATCAAGGCGAGTTACATGATCCCCCATGTTGTGCAAAAAAGCGG
TTAGCTCCTTCGGTCCTCCGATCGTTGTCAGAAGTAAGTTGGCCGCAGTGTTATCACTCATGGTTATGGC
AGCACTGCATAATTCTCTTACTGTCATGCCATCCGTAAGATGCTTTTCTGTGACTGGTGAGTACTCAACC
AAGTCATTCTGAGAATAGTGTATGCGGCGACCGAGTTGCTCTTGCCCGGCGTCAATACGGGATAATACCG
CGCCACATAGCAGAACTTTAAAAGTGCTCATCATTGGAAAACGTTCTTCGGGGCGAAAACTCTCAAGGAT
CTTACCGCTGTTGAGATCCAGTTCGATGTAACCCACTCGTGCACCCAACTGATCTTCAGCATCTTTTACT
TTCACCAGCGTTTCTGGGTGAGCAAAAACAGGAAGGCAAAATGCCGCAAAAAAGGGAATAAGGGCGACAC
GGAAATGTTGAATACTCATACTCTTCCTTTTTCAATATTATTGAAGCATTTATCAGGGTTATTGTCTCAT
GAGCGGATACATATTTGAATGTATTTAGAAAAATAAACAAATAGGGGTTCCGCGCACATTTCCCCGAAAA
GTGCCAGATACCTGAAACAAAACCCATCGTACGGCCAAGGAAGTCTCCAATAACTGTGATCCACCACAAG
CGCCAGGGTTTTCCCAGTCACGACGTT
Features (pLannotate 1.2.2; 8 found; start..end, strand, type, name):
    161..269     -  oriT           oriT: incP origin of transfer
   1815..2519    +  CDS            mScarlet-I: mScarlet-I is a basic (constitutively fluorescent) red fluorescent protein published in 2016, derived from synthetic construct. It is reported to be a rapidly-maturing monomer with moderate acid sensitivity.
   2626..3357    +  CDS            ermC: ERMC1_STAAU - Experimental evidence at transcript level: Swiss-Prot protein existence level 2. This protein produces a dimethylation of the adenine residue at position 2085 in 23S rRNA, resulting in reduced affinity between ribosomes and macrolide-lincosamide-streptogramin B antibiotics. From Staphylococcus aureus.
   3834..4222    -  rep_origin     R6K γ ori: γ replication origin from E. coli plasmid R6K; requires the R6K initiator protein pi for replication
   4355..4379    -  protein_bind   attB1: mutant version of attB; recombination site for the Gateway® BP reaction BP Clonase™
   4479..5339    -  CDS            AmpR: β-lactamase; bla; confers resistance to ampicillin, carbenicillin, and related antibiotics
   5340..5444    -  promoter       AmpR promoter: bla
   5531..17      -  CDS            lacZα (fragment) (across the origin): LacZα fragment of β-galactosidase; lacZ fragment
