[The description below was written by a language model from this plasmid's Addgene catalogue record and pLannotate feature annotations shown in this document.]
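Description:
pGLU_9 is an empty backbone from a synthetic biology toolkit for building transposon mutagenesis libraries in non-model bacteria. It is derived from pGLDV_62 and is described as the Himar-variant, erythromycin-marker version of the system. The sequenced plasmid is 5,557 nt. It replicates from the R6K γ origin, which fires only when the R6K initiator protein π is supplied in trans. This explains the use of a pir-expressing E. coli host (Pir1), where the record lists it as high copy. In recipients lacking pir, the plasmid cannot replicate and so behaves as a suicide vector. A β-lactamase gene (AmpR) with its own bla promoter provides ampicillin selection in E. coli. An incP oriT allows the plasmid to be mobilised by conjugation from a donor that supplies the transfer functions.

The annotated payload consists of the fast-maturing monomeric red fluorescent protein mScarlet-I, followed in the same orientation by ermC. ermC encodes the Staphylococcus aureus 23S rRNA methyltransferase that confers resistance to macrolide, lincosamide and streptogramin B antibiotics, matching the "ERM" designation. These would plausibly serve as the reporter and the selectable marker in target bacteria, but the automated feature table does not annotate a Himar transposase, transposon inverted repeats, or the promoters driving either gene. The roughly 1.5 kb between oriT and mScarlet-I is also unannotated, so the record cannot confirm the transposon boundaries or the location of the transposase. A short attB1-like site and a lacZα fragment are also detected, probably remnants of the vector's assembly history. No insert is recorded, and the plasmid is intended as a starting backbone for constructing conjugative, non-replicating Himar transposon delivery vectors.
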