Addgene plasmid #225817: pGLU_9
Purpose: (Empty Backbone) Tn libraries Himar variant ERM backbone
Depositing lab: Nili Ostrov. Depositing organization: Cultivarium, Convergent Research. Publication: A scalable transposon mutagenesis system for non-model bacteria. Gilbert C, Leung J, Crits-Christoph A, Kang SC, Esmurria A, Fenn K, Brumwell SL, Martin-Moldes Z, Mendler K, Barnum TP, Nguyen M-A, Lee HH, Ostrov N. bioRxiv 2025.12.22.696024 10.64898/2025.12.22.696024.
Backbone
  Vector backbone: pGLDV_62
  Vector type: Synthetic Biology
Growth in bacteria
  Bacterial resistance: Ampicillin, 100 μg/mL
  Growth temperature: 37°C
  Growth strain: Pir1
  Copy number: High Copy
Gene/Insert
  Gene/Insert name: None
  Mutation: N/A
Terms and licenses: Academic/Nonprofit Terms; Industry Terms: Not Available to Industry
Depositor comments: Please visit https://doi.org/10.64898/2025.12.22.696024 for bioRxiv preprint.
How to cite: pGLU_9 was a gift from Nili Ostrov (Addgene plasmid # 225817 ; http://n2t.net/addgene:225817 ; RRID:Addgene_225817)
